Addgene plasmid #154936: MCP-APEX2
Purpose: NLS-V5-MCP-APEX2
Depositing lab: Alice Ting. Depositing organization: Stanford University. Publication: RNA-protein interaction mapping via MS2- or Cas13-based APEX targeting. Han S, Zhao BS, Myers SA, Carr SA, He C, Ting AY. Proc Natl Acad Sci U S A. 2020 Aug 24. pii: 2006617117. doi: 10.1073/pnas.2006617117. PubMed 32839320.
Backbone
  Vector backbone: pLX304
  Vector type: Mammalian Expression, Lentiviral
  Selectable markers: Blasticidin
Growth in bacteria
  Bacterial resistance: Ampicillin, 100 μg/mL
  Growth temperature: 37°C
  Growth strain: NEB Stable
  Copy number: Unknown
Gene/Insert
  Gene/Insert name: NLS-V5-MCP-APEX2
  Promoter: CMV
  Tag / fusion protein: V5
  Cloning method: Gibson Cloning
  Sequencing primers: 5′ CMV; 3′ WPRE
Terms and licenses: Academic/Nonprofit Terms; Industry Terms: Not Available to Industry
How to cite: MCP-APEX2 was a gift from Alice Ting (Addgene plasmid # 154936 ; http://n2t.net/addgene:154936 ; RRID:Addgene_154936)
