[The description below was written by a language model from this plasmid's Addgene catalogue record and pLannotate feature annotations shown in this document.]
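Description:
MCP-APEX2 is a lentiviral mammalian expression plasmid built on the pLX304 backbone, encoding a fusion of a nuclear localization signal, a V5 epitope tag, the bacteriophage MS2 coat protein (MCP) and the engineered peroxidase APEX2. It is propagated in E. coli through a high-copy ColE1/pUC-type origin with ampicillin resistance (β-lactamase), and also carries an f1 origin and remnants of a lac/lacZα cloning region. The viral framework is that of a self-inactivating HIV-1 vector: an RSV promoter drives a truncated 5' LTR, followed by the Ψ packaging signal with a gag fragment, the Rev response element, a cPPT/CTS element, WPRE and a ΔU3 3' LTR, with an SV40 poly(A) signal and SV40 origin downstream. These elements allow the genomic RNA to be packaged when helper functions are supplied in trans, and then integrated into target cells without regenerating an active viral promoter.

Two expression units lie between the LTRs. A human PGK promoter drives blasticidin S deaminase for selection of transduced cells. Downstream, the CMV enhancer/promoter drives the fusion open reading frame, which follows a residual attB1 Gateway site. The annotation detects the MS2 capsid protein and an ascorbate peroxidase coding sequence matched to pea APX1, which corresponds to the APEX2 portion; the short NLS and V5 segments are listed in the catalogue entry but not called as features. MCP binds MS2 RNA hairpins, so the fusion can recruit APEX2 to an MS2-tagged transcript in the nucleus. According to the associated publication title, this supports proximity-labelling-based mapping of RNA–protein interactions, with V5 available for detection of the fusion.
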