Features (pLannotate 1.2.2; 30 found; start..end, strand, type, name):
      1..227     +  promoter       RSV promoter: Rous sarcoma virus enhancer/promoter
    228..408     +  LTR            5' LTR (truncated): truncated 5' long terminal repeat (LTR) from HIV-1
    455..580     +  misc_feature   HIV-1 Ψ: packaging signal of human immunodeficiency virus type 1
    564..927     +  CDS            HIV-1 gag (fragment): gag protein from human immunodeficiency virus 1; gag
   1073..1306    +  misc_feature   RRE: The Rev response element (RRE) of HIV-1 allows for Rev-dependent mRNA export from the nucleus to the cytoplasm.
   1683..1709    +  CDS            Rev (fragment): human immunodeficiency virus 1 (HIV-1) Rev protein; rev; enhances nuclear export of unspliced and incompletely spliced viral mRNAs
   1710..2210    +  promoter       hPGK promoter: human phosphoglycerate kinase 1 promoter
   2222..2617    +  CDS            BSD: blasticidin S deaminase; Aspergillus terreus BSD; confers resistance to blasticidin
   2677..2794    +  misc_feature   cPPT/CTS: central polypurine tract and central termination sequence of HIV-1
   2911..3214    +  enhancer       CMV enhancer: human cytomegalovirus immediate early enhancer
   3215..3418    +  promoter       CMV promoter: human cytomegalovirus (CMV) immediate early promoter
   3441..3465    +  protein_bind   attB1: mutant version of attB; recombination site for the Gateway® BP reaction BP Clonase™
   3564..3950    +  CDS            CAPSD_BPMS2: Experimental evidence at protein level: Swiss-Prot protein existence level 1. Acts as a translational repressor of viral replicase synthesis late in infection. This latter function is the result of capsid protein interaction with an RNA hairpin which contains the replicase ribosome-binding site. From Escherichia phage MS2 (Bacteriophage MS2).
   3987..4733    +  CDS            APX1: APX1_PEA - Also known as APPX1. Experimental evidence at protein level: Swiss-Prot protein existence level 1. Plays a key role in hydrogen peroxide removal. From Pisum sativum (Garden pea).
   4775..5363    +  misc_feature   WPRE: woodchuck hepatitis virus posttranscriptional regulatory element
   5414..5433    +  misc_feature   cPPT/CTS (fragment): central polypurine tract and central termination sequence of HIV-1
   5435..5668    +  LTR            3' LTR (ΔU3): self-inactivating 3' long terminal repeat (LTR) from HIV-1
   5746..5867    +  polyA_signal   SV40 poly(A) signal: SV40 polyadenylation signal
   5907..6042    +  rep_origin     SV40 ori: SV40 origin of replication
   6063..6081    -  promoter       T7 promoter: promoter for bacteriophage T7 RNA polymerase
   6089..6244    +  CDS            lacZα (fragment): LacZα fragment of β-galactosidase; lacZ fragment
   6249..6677    +  rep_origin     f1 ori (sequence partly withheld): f1 bacteriophage origin of replication; arrow indicates direction of (+) strand synthesis
   6730..6834    +  promoter       AmpR promoter: bla
   6835..7695    +  CDS            AmpR: β-lactamase; bla; confers resistance to ampicillin, carbenicillin, and related antibiotics
   7866..8454    +  rep_origin     ori: high-copy-number ColE1/pMB1/pBR322/pUC origin of replication
   8637..8729    +  CDS            lacI (fragment): lac repressor; lacI; The lac repressor binds to the lac operator to inhibit transcription in E. coli. This inhibition can be relieved by adding lactose or isopropyl-β-D-thiogalactopyranoside (IPTG).
   8742..8763    +  protein_bind   CAP binding site: CAP binding activates transcription in the presence of cAMP. E. coli catabolite activator protein
   8778..8808    +  promoter       lac promoter: promoter for the E. coli lac operon
   8816..8832    +  protein_bind   lac operator: The lac repressor binds to the lac operator to inhibit transcription in E. coli. This inhibition can be relieved by adding lactose or isopropyl-β-D-thiogalactopyranoside (IPTG). lac repressor encoded by lacI
   8877..8895    +  promoter       T3 promoter: promoter for bacteriophage T3 RNA polymerase
>Addgene plasmid #154936 | MCP-APEX2 | addgene full sequence | sequence record 310339 | Addgene NGS Result
TGTAGTCTTATGCAATACTCTTGTAGTCTTGCAACATGGTAACGATGAGTTAGCAACATGCCTTACAAGG
AGAGAAAAAGCACCGTGCATGCCGATTGGTGGAAGTAAGGTGGTACGATCGTGCCTTATTAGGAAGGCAA
CAGACGGGTCTGACATGGATTGGACGAACCACTGAATTGCCGCATTGCAGAGATATTGTATTTAAGTGCC
TAGCTCGATACATAAACGGGTCTCTCTGGTTAGACCAGATCTGAGCCTGGGAGCTCTCTGGCTAACTAGG
GAACCCACTGCTTAAGCCTCAATAAAGCTTGCCTTGAGTGCTTCAAGTAGTGTGTGCCCGTCTGTTGTGT
GACTCTGGTAACTAGAGATCCCTCAGACCCTTTTAGTCAGTGTGGAAAATCTCTAGCAGTGGCGCCCGAA
CAGGGACTTGAAAGCGAAAGGGAAACCAGAGGAGCTCTCTCGACGCAGGACTCGGCTTGCTGAAGCGCGC
ACGGCAAGAGGCGAGGGGCGGCGACTGGTGAGTACGCCAAAAATTTTGACTAGCGGAGGCTAGAAGGAGA
GAGATGGGTGCGAGAGCGTCAGTATTAAGCGGGGGAGAATTAGATCGCGATGGGAAAAAATTCGGTTAAG
GCCAGGGGGAAAGAAAAAATATAAATTAAAACATATAGTATGGGCAAGCAGGGAGCTAGAACGATTCGCA
GTTAATCCTGGCCTGTTAGAAACATCAGAAGGCTGTAGACAAATACTGGGACAGCTACAACCATCCCTTC
AGACAGGATCAGAAGAACTTAGATCATTATATAATACAGTAGCAACCCTCTATTGTGTGCATCAAAGGAT
AGAGATAAAAGACACCAAGGAAGCTTTAGACAAGATAGAGGAAGAGCAAAACAAAAGTAAGACCACCGCA
CAGCAAGCGGCCGCTGATCTTCAGACCTGGAGGAGGAGATATGAGGGACAATTGGAGAAGTGAATTATAT
AAATATAAAGTAGTAAAAATTGAACCATTAGGAGTAGCACCCACCAAGGCAAAGAGAAGAGTGGTGCAGA
GAGAAAAAAGAGCAGTGGGAATAGGAGCTTTGTTCCTTGGGTTCTTGGGAGCAGCAGGAAGCACTATGGG
CGCAGCGTCAATGACGCTGACGGTACAGGCCAGACAATTATTGTCTGGTATAGTGCAGCAGCAGAACAAT
TTGCTGAGGGCTATTGAGGCGCAACAGCATCTGTTGCAACTCACAGTCTGGGGCATCAAGCAGCTCCAGG
CAAGAATCCTGGCTGTGGAAAGATACCTAAAGGATCAACAGCTCCTGGGGATTTGGGGTTGCTCTGGAAA
ACTCATTTGCACCACTGCTGTGCCTTGGAATGCTAGTTGGAGTAATAAATCTCTGGAACAGATTTGGAAT
CACACGACCTGGATGGAGTGGGACAGAGAAATTAACAATTACACAAGCTTAATACACTCCTTAATTGAAG
AATCGCAAAACCAGCAAGAAAAGAATGAACAAGAATTATTGGAATTAGATAAATGGGCAAGTTTGTGGAA
TTGGTTTAACATAACAAATTGGCTGTGGTATATAAAATTATTCATAATGATAGTAGGAGGCTTGGTAGGT
TTAAGAATAGTTTTTGCTGTACTTTCTATAGTGAATAGAGTTAGGCAGGGATATTCACCATTATCGTTTC
AGACCCACCTCCCAACCCCGAGGGGACCCTTGCGCCTTTTCCAAGGCAGCCCTGGGTTTGCGCAGGGACG
CGGCTGCTCTGGGCGTGGTTCCGGGAAACGCAGCGGCGCCGACCCTGGGTCTCGCACATTCTTCACGTCC
GTTCGCAGCGTCACCCGGATCTTCGCCGCTACCCTTGTGGGCCCCCCGGCGACGCTTCCTGCTCCGCCCC
TAAGTCGGGAAGGTTCCTTGCGGTTCGCGGCGTGCCGGACGTGACAAACGGAAGCCGCACGTCTCACTAG
TACCCTCGCAGACGGACAGCGCCAGGGAGCAATGGCAGCGCGCCGACCGCGATGGGCTGTGGCCAATAGC
GGCTGCTCAGCAGGGCGCGCCGAGAGCAGCGGCCGGGAAGGGGCGGTGCGGGAGGCGGGGTGTGGGGCGG
TAGTGTGGGCCCTGTTCCTGCCCGCGCGGTGTTCCGCATTCTGCAAGCCTCCGGAGCGCACGTCGGCAGT
CGGCTCCCTCGTTGACCGAATCACCGACCTCTCTCCCCAGGGGGTACCACCATGGCCAAGCCTTTGTCTC
AAGAAGAATCCACCCTCATTGAAAGAGCAACGGCTACAATCAACAGCATCCCCATCTCTGAAGACTACAG
CGTCGCCAGCGCAGCTCTCTCTAGCGACGGCCGCATCTTCACTGGTGTCAATGTATATCATTTTACTGGG
GGACCTTGTGCAGAACTCGTGGTGCTGGGCACTGCTGCTGCTGCGGCAGCTGGCAACCTGACTTGTATCG
TCGCGATCGGAAATGAGAACAGGGGCATCTTGAGCCCCTGCGGACGGTGCCGACAGGTGCTTCTCGATCT
GCATCCTGGGATCAAAGCCATAGTGAAGGACAGTGATGGACAGCCGACGGCAGTTGGGATTCGTGAATTG
CTGCCCTCTGGTTATGTGTGGGAGGGCCTGCAGCTGCAGTAGTAAGAATTCTAGATCTTGAGACAAATGG
CAGTATTCATCCACAATTTTAAAAGAAAAGGGGGGATTGGGGGGTACAGTGCAGGGGAAAGAATAGTAGA
CATAATAGCAACAGACATACAAACTAAAGAATTACAAAAACAAATTACAAAAATTCAAAATTTTCGGGTT
TATTACAGGGACAGCAGAGATCCACTTTGGCGCCGGCTCGAGGGGGCCCGGGGTTATTAATAGTAATCAA
TTACGGGGTCATTAGTTCATAGCCCATATATGGAGTTCCGCGTTACATAACTTACGGTAAATGGCCCGCC
TGGCTGACCGCCCAACGACCCCCGCCCATTGACGTCAATAATGACGTATGTTCCCATAGTAACGCCAATA
GGGACTTTCCATTGACGTCAATGGGTGGAGTATTTACGGTAAACTGCCCACTTGGCAGTACATCAAGTGT
ATCATATGCCAAGTACGCCCCCTATTGACGTCAATGACGGTAAATGGCCCGCCTGGCATTATGCCCAGTA
CATGACCTTATGGGACTTTCCTACTTGGCAGTACATCTACGTATTAGTCATCGCTATTACCATGGTGATG
CGGTTTTGGCAGTACATCAATGGGCGTGGATAGCGGTTTGACTCACGGGGATTTCCAAGTCTCCACCCCA
TTGACGTCAATGGGAGTTTGTTTTGGCACCAAAATCAACGGGACTTTCCAAAATGTCGTAACAACTCCGC
CCCATTGACGCAAATGGGCGGTAGGCGTGTACGGTGGGAGGTCTATATAAGCAGAGCTCTCTGGCTAACT
GTCGGGATCAACAAGTTTGTACAAAAAAGCAGGCTTCGAAGGAGATAGAACCATGGCTCCAAAGAAGAAG
CGTAAGGTAGGCAGCGGCAAGCCCATCCCCAACCCCCTGCTGGGCCTGGACAGCACCGGCAGCGCTAGCA
ATTTCACTCAATTTGTGCTCGTGGATAACGGAGGAACGGGCGACGTGACCGTGGCACCAAGCAACTTTGC
TAATGGAGTGGCCGAGTGGATTAGCTCAAATAGCAGGTCCCAGGCTTACAAGGTCACCTGTAGTGTCCGG
CAATCATCCGCCCAGAATCGGAAATATACTATTAAGGTAGAAGTGCCGAAAGTGGCAACTCAAACCGTGG
GGGGCGAGGAATTGCCTGTGGCCGGCTGGAGAAGCTACCTCAACATGGAACTCACCATTCCAATCTTCGC
CACAAACAGCGACTGTGAGCTCATCGTCAAAGCCATGCAGGGTCTGCTGAAGGACGGCAATCCTATTCCA
TCTGCAATCGCGGCCAATTCCGGCATTTATGGATCCAAGGGCTCGGGCTCGACCTCGGGCTCCGGAGGGA
AATCATACCCAACAGTGTCCGCAGACTACCAGGATGCCGTGGAGAAAGCCAAGAAGAAGCTGAGAGGGTT
TATCGCAGAAAAGAGGTGCGCACCTCTGATGCTGAGACTGGCTTTCCACAGCGCAGGCACCTTTGACAAG
GGAACCAAAACAGGCGGACCCTTTGGAACAATCAAGCACCCTGCTGAACTGGCACATAGTGCCAACAATG
GGCTGGACATCGCCGTGCGGCTGCTGGAACCTCTGAAAGCAGAGTTCCCAATTCTGTCCTACGCCGATTT
TTATCAGCTGGCAGGAGTGGTCGCTGTGGAGGTCACTGGGGGCCCCAAGGTGCCTTTCCACCCAGGACGG
GAGGACAAACCAGAACCACCTCCAGAGGGGCGCCTGCCAGATCCGACAAAGGGCTCCGACCATCTGCGAG
ATGTGTTTGGGAAAGCTATGGGCCTGACTGACCAGGATATCGTCGCACTGTCTGGAGGGCACACCATTGG
CGCCGCTCATAAGGAAAGGTCAGGCTTCGAGGGACCCTGGACAAGCAACCCCCTGATTTTCGACAATTCT
TACTTTACTGAACTGCTGAGTGGAGAGAAGGAAGGGCTGCTGCAGCTGCCCAGCGACAAAGCCCTGCTGT
CCGATCCCGTGTTCAGACCTCTGGTCGATAAGTATGCAGCCGACGAGGATGCTTTTTTCGCAGATTACGC
AGAAGCACATCAGAAGCTGTCAGAACTGGGATTTGCCGACGCCTAATGATAAGCTAGCGCTAACCGGTGG
CGCGTTAAGTCGACAATCAACCTCTGGATTACAAAATTTGTGAAAGATTGACTGGTATTCTTAACTATGT
TGCTCCTTTTACGCTATGTGGATACGCTGCTTTAATGCCTTTGTATCATGCTATTGCTTCCCGTATGGCT
TTCATTTTCTCCTCCTTGTATAAATCCTGGTTGCTGTCTCTTTATGAGGAGTTGTGGCCCGTTGTCAGGC
AACGTGGCGTGGTGTGCACTGTGTTTGCTGACGCAACCCCCACTGGTTGGGGCATTGCCACCACCTGTCA
GCTCCTTTCCGGGACTTTCGCTTTCCCCCTCCCTATTGCCACGGCGGAACTCATCGCCGCCTGCCTTGCC
CGCTGCTGGACAGGGGCTCGGCTGTTGGGCACTGACAATTCCGTGGTGTTGTCGGGGAAATCATCGTCCT
TTCCTTGGCTGCTCGCCTGTGTTGCCACCTGGATTCTGCGCGGGACGTCCTTCTGCTACGTCCCTTCGGC
CCTCAATCCAGCGGACCTTCCTTCCCGCGGCCTGCTGCCGGCTCTGCGGCCTCTTCCGCGTCTTCGCCTT
CGCCCTCAGACGAGTCGGATCTCCCTTTGGGCCGCCTCCCCGCGTCGACTTTAAGACCAATGACTTACAA
GGCAGCTGTAGATCTTAGCCACTTTTTAAAAGAAAAGGGGGGACTGGAAGGGCTAATTCACTCCCAACGA
AGACAAGATCTGCTTTTTGCTTGTACTGGGTCTCTCTGGTTAGACCAGATCTGAGCCTGGGAGCTCTCTG
GCTAACTAGGGAACCCACTGCTTAAGCCTCAATAAAGCTTGCCTTGAGTGCTTCAAGTAGTGTGTGCCCG
TCTGTTGTGTGACTCTGGTAACTAGAGATCCCTCAGACCCTTTTAGTCAGTGTGGAAAATCTCTAGCAGT
ACGTATAGTAGTTCATGTCATCTTATTATTCAGTATTTATAACTTGCAAAGAAATGAATATCAGAGAGTG
AGAGGAACTTGTTTATTGCAGCTTATAATGGTTACAAATAAAGCAATAGCATCACAAATTTCACAAATAA
AGCATTTTTTTCACTGCATTCTAGTTGTGGTTTGTCCAAACTCATCAATGTATCTTATCATGTCTGGCTC
TAGCTATCCCGCCCCTAACTCCGCCCATCCCGCCCCTAACTCCGCCCAGTTCCGCCCATTCTCCGCCCCA
TGGCTGACTAATTTTTTTTATTTATGCAGAGGCCGAGGCCGCCTCGGCCTCTGAGCTATTCCAGAAGTAG
TGAGGAGGCTTTTTTGGAGGCCTAGGGACGTACCCAATTCGCCCTATAGTGAGTCGTATTACGCGCGCTC
ACTGGCCGTCGTTTTACAACGTCGTGACTGGGAAAACCCTGGCGTTACCCAACTTAATCGCCTTGCAGCA
CATCCCCCTTTCGCCAGCTGGCGTAATAGCGAAGAGGCCCGCACCGATCGCCCTTCCCAACAGTTGCGCA
GCCTGAATGGCGAATGGG
[124 nt withheld, positions 6249-6372]
C
[91 nt withheld, positions 6374-6464]
A
[49 nt withheld, positions 6466-6514]
CCTTTGACGTTGGAGTCCACGTTCTTT
[37 nt withheld, positions 6542-6578]
ACCCTATCTCGGTCTATTCTTTTGATTTATAAGGGATTTTGCCGATTTCGGCCTATTGGTTAAAAAATGA
GCTGATTTAACAAAAATTTAACGCGAATTTTAACAAAATATTAACGCTTACAATTTAGGTGGCACTTTTC
GGGGAAATGTGCGCGGAACCCCTATTTGTTTATTTTTCTAAATACATTCAAATATGTATCCGCTCATGAG
ACAATAACCCTGATAAATGCTTCAATAATATTGAAAAAGGAAGAGTATGAGTATTCAACATTTCCGTGTC
GCCCTTATTCCCTTTTTTGCGGCATTTTGCCTTCCTGTTTTTGCTCACCCAGAAACGCTGGTGAAAGTAA
AAGATGCTGAAGATCAGTTGGGTGCACGAGTGGGTTACATCGAACTGGATCTCAACAGCGGTAAGATCCT
TGAGAGTTTTCGCCCCGAAGAACGTTTTCCAATGATGAGCACTTTTAAAGTTCTGCTATGTGGCGCGGTA
TTATCCCGTATTGACGCCGGGCAAGAGCAACTCGGTCGCCGCATACACTATTCTCAGAATGACTTGGTTG
AGTACTCACCAGTCACAGAAAAGCATCTTACGGATGGCATGACAGTAAGAGAATTATGCAGTGCTGCCAT
AACCATGAGTGATAACACTGCGGCCAACTTACTTCTGACAACGATCGGAGGACCGAAGGAGCTAACCGCT
TTTTTGCACAACATGGGGGATCATGTAACTCGCCTTGATCGTTGGGAACCGGAGCTGAATGAAGCCATAC
CAAACGACGAGCGTGACACCACGATGCCTGTAGCAATGGCAACAACGTTGCGCAAACTATTAACTGGCGA
ACTACTTACTCTAGCTTCCCGGCAACAATTAATAGACTGGATGGAGGCGGATAAAGTTGCAGGACCACTT
CTGCGCTCGGCCCTTCCGGCTGGCTGGTTTATTGCTGATAAATCTGGAGCCGGTGAGCGTGGGTCTCGCG
GTATCATTGCAGCACTGGGGCCAGATGGTAAGCCCTCCCGTATCGTAGTTATCTACACGACGGGGAGTCA
GGCAACTATGGATGAACGAAATAGACAGATCGCTGAGATAGGTGCCTCACTGATTAAGCATTGGTAACTG
TCAGACCAAGTTTACTCATATATACTTTAGATTGATTTAAAACTTCATTTTTAATTTAAAAGGATCTAGG
TGAAGATCCTTTTTGATAATCTCATGACCAAAATCCCTTAACGTGAGTTTTCGTTCCACTGAGCGTCAGA
CCCCGTAGAAAAGATCAAAGGATCTTCTTGAGATCCTTTTTTTCTGCGCGTAATCTGCTGCTTGCAAACA
AAAAAACCACCGCTACCAGCGGTGGTTTGTTTGCCGGATCAAGAGCTACCAACTCTTTTTCCGAAGGTAA
CTGGCTTCAGCAGAGCGCAGATACCAAATACTGTTCTTCTAGTGTAGCCGTAGTTAGGCCACCACTTCAA
GAACTCTGTAGCACCGCCTACATACCTCGCTCTGCTAATCCTGTTACCAGTGGCTGCTGCCAGTGGCGAT
AAGTCGTGTCTTACCGGGTTGGACTCAAGACGATAGTTACCGGATAAGGCGCAGCGGTCGGGCTGAACGG
GGGGTTCGTGCACACAGCCCAGCTTGGAGCGAACGACCTACACCGAACTGAGATACCTACAGCGTGAGCT
ATGAGAAAGCGCCACGCTTCCCGAAGGGAGAAAGGCGGACAGGTATCCGGTAAGCGGCAGGGTCGGAACA
GGAGAGCGCACGAGGGAGCTTCCAGGGGGAAACGCCTGGTATCTTTATAGTCCTGTCGGGTTTCGCCACC
TCTGACTTGAGCGTCGATTTTTGTGATGCTCGTCAGGGGGGCGGAGCCTATGGAAAAACGCCAGCAACGC
GGCCTTTTTACGGTTCCTGGCCTTTTGCTGGCCTTTTGCTCACATGTTCTTTCCTGCGTTATCCCCTGAT
TCTGTGGATAACCGTATTACCGCCTTTGAGTGAGCTGATACCGCTCGCCGCAGCCGAACGACCGAGCGCA
GCGAGTCAGTGAGCGAGGAAGCGGAAGAGCGCCCAATACGCAAACCGCCTCTCCCCGCGCGTTGGCCGAT
TCATTAATGCAGCTGGCACGACAGGTTTCCCGACTGGAAAGCGGGCAGTGAGCGCAACGCAATTAATGTG
AGTTAGCTCACTCATTAGGCACCCCAGGCTTTACACTTTATGCTTCCGGCTCGTATGTTGTGTGGAATTG
TGAGCGGATAACAATTTCACACAGGAAACAGCTATGACCATGATTACGCCAAGCGCGCAATTAACCCTCA
CTAAAGGGAACAAAAGCTGGAGCTGCAAGCTTAA
