>Addgene plasmid #154936 | MCP-APEX2 | depositor partial sequence | sequence record 299885 | Insert
ATGGCTCCAAAGAAGAAGCGTAAGGTAGGCAGCGGCAAGCCCATCCCCAACCCCCTGCTGGGCCTGGACA
GCACCGGCAGCGCTAGCAATTTCACTCAATTTGTGCTCGTGGATAACGGAGGAACGGGCGACGTGACCGT
GGCACCAAGCAACTTTGCTAATGGAGTGGCCGAGTGGATTAGCTCAAATAGCAGGTCCCAGGCTTACAAG
GTCACCTGTAGTGTCCGGCAATCATCCGCCCAGAATCGGAAATATACTATTAAGGTAGAAGTGCCGAAAG
TGGCAACTCAAACCGTGGGGGGCGAGGAATTGCCTGTGGCCGGCTGGAGAAGCTACCTCAACATGGAACT
CACCATTCCAATCTTCGCCACAAACAGCGACTGTGAGCTCATCGTCAAAGCCATGCAGGGTCTGCTGAAG
GACGGCAATCCTATTCCATCTGCAATCGCGGCCAATTCCGGCATTTATGGATCCAAGGGCTCGGGCTCGA
CCTCGGGCTCCGGAGGGAAATCATACCCAACAGTGTCCGCAGACTACCAGGATGCCGTGGAGAAAGCCAA
GAAGAAGCTGAGAGGGTTTATCGCAGAAAAGAGGTGCGCACCTCTGATGCTGAGACTGGCTTTCCACAGC
GCAGGCACCTTTGACAAGGGAACCAAAACAGGCGGACCCTTTGGAACAATCAAGCACCCTGCTGAACTGG
CACATAGTGCCAACAATGGGCTGGACATCGCCGTGCGGCTGCTGGAACCTCTGAAAGCAGAGTTCCCAAT
TCTGTCCTACGCCGATTTTTATCAGCTGGCAGGAGTGGTCGCTGTGGAGGTCACTGGGGGCCCCAAGGTG
CCTTTCCACCCAGGACGGGAGGACAAACCAGAACCACCTCCAGAGGGGCGCCTGCCAGATCCGACAAAGG
GCTCCGACCATCTGCGAGATGTGTTTGGGAAAGCTATGGGCCTGACTGACCAGGATATCGTCGCACTGTC
TGGAGGGCACACCATTGGCGCCGCTCATAAGGAAAGGTCAGGCTTCGAGGGACCCTGGACAAGCAACCCC
CTGATTTTCGACAATTCTTACTTTACTGAACTGCTGAGTGGAGAGAAGGAAGGGCTGCTGCAGCTGCCCA
GCGACAAAGCCCTGCTGTCCGATCCCGTGTTCAGACCTCTGGTCGATAAGTATGCAGCCGACGAGGATGC
TTTTTTCGCAGATTACGCAGAAGCACATCAGAAGCTGTCAGAACTGGGATTTGCCGACGCCTAA
